>Addgene plasmid #39813 | EKAR2G_design1_mTFP_wt_Venus_wt | depositor full sequence | sequence record 50305 | Biosensor in pTriEx
TCCTGCATCTTTTAATCAAATCCCAAGATGTGTATAAACGCGCCGGTATGTACAGGAAGAGGTTTATACT
AAACTGTTACATTGCAAACGTGGTTTCGTGTGCCAAGTGTGAAAACCGATGTTTAATCAAGGCTCTGACG
CATTTCTACAACCACGACTCCAAGTGTGTGGGTGAAGTCATGCATCTTTTAATCAAATCCCAAGATGTGT
ATAAACCACCAAACTGCCAAAAAATGAAAACTGTCGACAAGCTCTGTCCGTTTGCTGGCAACTGCAAGGG
TCTCAATCCTATTTGTAATTATTGAATAATAAAACAATTATAAATGTCAAATTTGTTTTTTATTAACGAT
ACAAACCAAACGCAACAAGAACATTTGTAGTATTATCTATAATTGAAAACGCGTAGTTATAATCGCTGAG
GTAATATTTAAAATCATTTTCAAATGATTCACAGTTAATTTGCGACAATATAATTTTATTTTCACATAAA
CTAGACGCCTTGTCGTCTTCTTCTTCGTATTCCTTCTCTTTTTCATTTTTCTCTTCATAAAAATTAACAT
AGTTATTATCGTATCCATATATGTATCTATCGTATAGAGTAAATTTTTTGTTGTCATAAATATATATGTC
TTTTTTAATGGGGTGTATAGTACCGCTGCGCATAGTTTTTCTGTAATTTACAACAGTGCTATTTTCTGGT
AGTTCTTCGGAGTGTGTTGCTTTAATTATTAAATTTATATAATCAATGAATTTGGGATCGTCGGTTTTGT
ACAATATGTTGCCGGCATAGTACGCAGCTTCTTCTAGTTCAATTACACCATTTTTTAGCAGCACCGGATT
AACATAACTTTCCAAAATGTTGTACGAACCGTTAAACAAAAACAGTTCACCTCCCTTTTCTATACTATTG
TCTGCGAGCAGTTGTTTGTTGTTAAAAATAACAGCCATTGTAATGAGACGCACAAACTAATATCACAAAC
TGGAAATGTCTATCAATATATAGTTGCTGATGGCCGGCCTATTAATAGTAATCAATTACGGGGTCATTAG
TTCATAGCCCATATATGGAGTTCCGCGTTACATAACTTACGGTAAATGGCCCGCCTGGCTGACCGCCCAA
CGACCCCCGCCCATTGACGTCAATAATGACGTATGTTCCCATAGTAACGCCAATAGGGACTTTCCATTGA
CGTCAATGGGTGGAGTATTTACGGTAAACTGCCCACTTGGCAGTACATCAAGTGTATCATATGCCAAGTC
CGCCCCCTATTGACGTCAATGACGGTAAATGGCCCGCCTGGCATTATGCCCAGTACATGACCTTACGGGA
CTTTCCTACTTGGCAGTACATCTACGTATTAGTCATCGCTATTACCATGCTGATGCGGTTTTGGCAGTAC
ACCAATGGGCGTGGATAGCGGTTTGACTCACGGGGATTTCCAAGTCTCCACCCCATTGACGTCAATGGGA
GTTTGTTTTGGCACCAAAATCAACGGGACTTTCCAAAATGTCGTAATAACCCCGCCCCGTTGACGCAAAT
GGGCGGTAGGCGTGTACGGTGGGAGGTCTATATAAGCAGACGTCGTTTAGTGAACCGTCAGATCACTAGA
TGCTTTATTGCGGTAGTTTATCACAGTTAAATTGCTAACGCCAGTCTCGAACTTAACGTGCAGAAGTTGG
TCGTGAGGCACTGGGCAGGTAAGTATCGGGCCCTTTGTGCGGGGGGAGCGGCTCGGGGCTGTCCGCGGGG
GGACGGCTGCCTTCGGGGGGGACGGGGCAGGGCGGGGTTCGGCTTCTGGCGTGTGACCGGCGGCTCTAGA
GCCTCTGCTAACCATGTTCATGCCTTCTTCTTTTTCCTACAGCTCCTGGGCAACGTGCTGGTTATTGTGC
TGTCTCATCATTTTGGCAAAGAATTGGATCGGACCGAAATTAATACGACTCACTATAGGGGAATTGTGAG
CGGATAACAATTCCCCGGAGTTAATCCGGGACCTTTAATTCAACCCAACACAATATATTATAGTTAAATA
AGAATTATTATCAAATCATTTGTATATTAATTAAAATACTATACTGTAAATTACATTTTATTTACAATCA
AAGGAGATATACCATGGCACACCATCACCACCACCACGGGAGCGGGGAGCAGAAACTAATATCAGAGGAG
GATCTTGGCTCAGGTTCAGGATCCGTGAGCAAGGGCGAGGAGACCACAATGGGCGTAATCAAGCCCGACA
TGAAGATCAAGCTGAAGATGGAGGGCAACGTGAATGGCCACGCCTTCGTGATCGAGGGCGAGGGCGAGGG
CAAGCCCTACGACGGCACCAACACCATCAACCTGGAGGTGAAGGAGGGAGCCCCCCTGCCCTTCTCCTAC
GACATTCTGACCACCGCGTTCGCCTACGGCAACAGGGCCTTCACCAAGTACCCCGACGACATCCCCAACT
ACTTCAAGCAGTCCTTCCCCGAGGGCTACTCTTGGGAGCGCACCATGACCTTCGAGGACAAGGGCATCGT
GAAGGTGAAGTCCGACATCTCCATGGAGGAGGACTCCTTCATCTACGAGATACACCTCAAGGGCGAGAAC
TTCCCCCCCAACGGCCCCGTGATGCAGAAGAAGACCACCGGCTGGGACGCCTCCACCGAGAGGATGTACG
TGCGCGACGGCGTGCTGAAGGGCGACGTCAAGCACAAGCTGCTGCTGGAGGGCGGCGGCCACCACCGCGT
TGACTTCAAGACCATCTACAGGGCCAAGAAGGCGGTGAAGCTGCCCGACTATCACTTTGTGGACCACCGC
ATCGAGATCCTGAACCACGACAAGGACTACAACAAGGTGACCGTTTACGAGAGCGCCGTGGCCCGCAACT
CCACCGACGGCATGGACGAGCTGTACAAGTCCGGAATGGCGGACGAGGAGAAGCTGCCGCCCGGCTGGGA
GAAGCGCATGAGCCGCAGCTCAGGCCGAGTGTACTACTTCAACCACATCACTAACGCCAGCCAGTGGGAG
CGGCCCAGCGGCAACAGCAGCAGTGGTGGCAAAAACGGGCAGGGGGAGCCTGCCAGGAAGCTGCGCATTC
TGCAGTCGACTAGGGAGCAAGGGCTTGTGCCCGGGTCTAGAGGCGGAGGTGGTGGAGGAGGTGGAGGTGG
TGGAGGTGGAGGTGGAGGTGGTGGCGGTGGTGGAGGAGGAGGAGCTAGAGGCGGAGGTGGTGGAGGAGGT
GGAGGTGGTGGAGGTGGAGGTGGAGGTGGTGGCGGTGGTGGAGGAGGAGGAGCCAGCGGCGGAGGTGGTG
GAGGAGGTGGAGGTGGTGGAGGTGGAGGTGGAGGTGGTGGCGGTGGTGGAGGAGGAGGAACCGGTGCTGA
CCAACTGACTGAAGAGTGGTCGACGGTACAGCGGACCGCGCCTGACGTACCACGTACACCAGTAGGAAAG
GCAAAGCTTTCATTCCAATTCCCGCGGGCGCGGGACATCGCGGCCGCGATGGTGAGCAAGGGCGAGGAGC
TGTTCACCGGGGTGGTGCCCATCCTGGTCGAGCTGGACGGCGACGTAAACGGCCACAAGTTCAGCGTGTC
CGGCGAGGGCGAGGGCGATGCCACCTACGGCAAGCTGACCCTGAAGCTGATCTGCACCACCGGCAAGCTG
CCCGTGCCCTGGCCCACCCTCGTGACCACCCTGGGCTACGGCCTGCAGTGCTTCGCCCGCTACCCCGACC
ACATGAAGCAGCACGACTTCTTCAAGTCCGCCATGCCCGAAGGCTACGTCCAGGAGCGCACCATCTTCTT
CAAGGACGACGGCAACTACAAGACCCGCGCCGAGGTGAAGTTCGAGGGCGACACCCTGGTGAACCGCATC
GAGCTGAAGGGCATCGACTTCAAGGAGGACGGCAACATCCTGGGGCACAAGCTGGAGTACAACTACAACA
GCCACAACGTCTATATCACCGCCGACAAGCAGAAGAACGGCATCAAGGCCAACTTCAAGATCCGCCACAA
CATCGAGGACGGCGGCGTGCAGCTCGCCGACCACTACCAGCAGAACACCCCCATCGGCGACGGCCCCGTG
CTGCTGCCCGACAACCACTACCTGAGCTACCAGTCCGCCCTGAGCAAAGACCCCAACGAGAAGCGCGATC
ACATGGTCCTGCTGGAGTTCGTGACCGCCGCCGGGATCACTCTCGGCATGGACGAGCTGTACAAGGGTAC
CGATATCCTTCAAAAAAAACTTGAAGAACTTGAACTTGACGAATGAGATATCTAATGACTCGAGCACCAC
CATCACCATCACCATCACTAAGTGATTAACCTCAGGTGCAGGCTGCCTATCAGAAGGTGGTGGCTGGTGT
GGCCAAAAATTATGGGGACATCATGAAGCCCCTTGAGCATCTGACTTCTGGCTAATAAAGGAAATTTATT
TTCATTGCAATAGTGTGTTGGAATTTTTTGTGTCTCTCACTCGGAAGGACATATGGGAGGGCAAATCATT
TAAAACATCAGAATGAGTATTTGGTTTAGAGTTTGGCAACATATGCCCATATGTAACTAGCATAACCCCT
TGGGGCCTCTAAACGGGTCTTGAGGGGTTTTTTGCTGAAAGCATGCGGAGGAAATTCTCCTTGAAGTTTC
CCTGGTGTTCAAAGTAAAGGAGTTTGCACCAGACGCACCTCTGTTCACTGGTCCGGCGTATTAAAACACG
ATACATTGTTATTAGTACATTTATTAAGCGCTAGATTCTGTGCGTTGTTGATTTACAGACAATTGTTGTA
CGTATTTTAATAATTCATTAAATTTATAATCTTTAGGGTGGTATGTTAGAGCGAAAATCAAATGATTTTC
AGCGTCTTTATATCTGAATTTAAATATTAAATCCTCAATAGATTTGTAAAATAGGTTTCGATTAGTTTCA
AACAAGGGTTGTTTTTCCGAACCGATGGCTGGACTATCTAATGGATTTTCGCTCAACGCCACAAAACTTG
CCAAATCTTGTAGCAGCAATCTAGCTTTGTCGATATTCGTTTGTGTTTTGTTTTGTAATAAAGGTTCGAC
GTCGTTCAAAATATTATGCGCTTTTGTATTTCTTTCATCACTGTCGTTAGTGTACAATTGACTCGACGTA
AACACGTTAAATAGAGCTTGGACATATTTAACATCGGGCGTGTTAGCTTTATTAGGCCGATTATCGTCGT
CGTCCCAACCCTCGTCGTTAGAAGTTGCTTCCGAAGACGATTTTGCCATAGCCACACGACGCCTATTAAT
TGTGTCGGCTAACACGTCCGCGATCAAATTTGTAGTTGAGCTTTTTGGAATTGCGATCGCATAACTTCGT
ATAGCATACATTATACGAAGTTATAAGCTCGGAACGCTGCGCTCGGTCGTTCGGCTGCGGCGAGCGGTAT
CAGCTCACTCAAAGGCGGTAATACGGTTATCCACAGAATCAGGGGATAACGCAGGAAAGAACATGTGAGC
AAAAGGCCAGCAAAAGGCCAGGAACCGTAAAAAGGCCGCGTTGCTGGCGTTTTTCCATAGGCTCCGCCCC
CTGACGAGCATCACAAAAATCGACGCTCAAGTCAGAGGTGGCGAAACCCGACAGGACTATAAAGATACCA
GGCGTTTCCCCCTGGAAGCTCCCTCGTGCGCTCTCCTGTTCCGACCCTGCCGCTTACCGGATACCTGTCC
GCCTTTCTCCCTTCGGGAAGCGTGGCGCTTTCTCAATGCTCACGCTGTAGGTATCTCAGTTCGGTGTAGG
TCGTTCGCTCCAAGCTGGGCTGTGTGCACGAACCCCCCGTTCAGCCCGACCGCTGCGCCTTATCCGGTAA
CTATCGTCTTGAGTCCAACCCGGTAAGACACGACTTATCGCCACTGGCAGCAGCCACTGGTAACAGGATT
AGCAGAGCGAGGTATGTAGGCGGTGCTACAGAGTTCTTGAAGTGGTGGCCTAACTACGGCTACACTAGAA
GAACAGTATTTGGTATCTGCGCTCTGCTGAAGCCAGTTACCTTCGGAAAAAGAGTTGGTAGCTCTTGATC
CGGCAAACAAACCACCGCTGGTAGCGGTGGTTTTTTTGTTTGCAAGCAGCAGATTACGCGCAGAAAAAAA
GGATCTCAAGAAGATCCTTTGTTACCAATGCTTAATCAGTGAGGCACCTATCTCAGCGATCTGTCTATTT
CGTTCATCCATAGTTGCCTGACTCCCCGTCGTGTAGATAACTACGATACGGGAGGGCTTACCATCTGGCC
CCAGTGCTGCAATGATACCGCGAGACCCACGCTCACCGGCTCCAGATTTATCAGCAATAAACCAGCCAGC
CGGAAGGGCCGAGCGCAGAAGTGGTCCTGCAACTTTATCCGCCTCCATCCAGTCTATTAATTGTTGCCGG
GAAGCTAGAGTAAGTAGTTCGCCAGTTAATAGTTTGCGCAACGTTGTTGCCATTGCTACAGGCATCGTGG
TGTCACGCTCGTCGTTTGGTATGGCTTCATTCAGCTCCGGTTCCCAACGATCAAGGCGAGTTACATGATC
CCCCATGTTGTGCAAAAAAGCGGTTAGCTCCTTCGGTCCTCCGATCGTTGTCAGAAGTAAGTTGGCCGCA
GTGTTATCACTCATGGTTATGGCAGCACTGCATAATTCTCTTACTGTCATGCCATCCGTAAGATGCTTTT
CTGTGACTGGTGAGTACTCAACCAAGTCATTCTGAGAATAGTGTATGCGGCGACCGAGTTGCTCTTGCCC
GGCGTCAATACGGGATAATACCGCGCCACATAGCAGAACTTTAAAAGTGCTCATCATTGGAAAACGTTCT
TCGGGGCGAAAACTCTCAAGGATCTTACCGCTGTTGAGATCCAGTTCGATGTAACCCACTCGTGCACCCA
ACTGATCTTCAGCATCTTTTACTTTCACCAGCGTTTCTGGGTGAGCAAAAACAGGAAGGCAAAATGCCGC
AAAAAAGGGAATAAGGGCGACACGGAAATGTTGAATACTCATACTCTTCCTTTTTCAATATTATTGAAGC
ATTTATCAGGGTTATTGTCTCATGTCCGCGCGTT
Features (pLannotate 1.2.2; 20 found; start..end, strand, type, name):
      4..39      +  CDS            lef2 (fragment): baculovirus late expression factor 2
    181..1008    +  misc_recomb    baculovirus recombination region (lef2/ORF603): contains ORF603 and part of lef2
   1020..1379    +  enhancer       CMV enhancer (fragment): human cytomegalovirus immediate early enhancer
   1381..1580    +  promoter       CMV promoter: human cytomegalovirus (CMV) immediate early promoter
   1732..1862    +  intron         chimeric intron (fragment): chimera between introns from chicken β-actin and rabbit β-globin
   1931..1949    +  promoter       T7 promoter: promoter for bacteriophage T7 RNA polymerase
   1950..1974    +  protein_bind   lac operator: The lac repressor binds to the lac operator to inhibit transcription in E. coli. This inhibition can be relieved by adding lactose or isopropyl-β-D-thiogalactopyranoside (IPTG). lac repressor encoded by lacI
   1990..2099    +  promoter       p10 promoter: baculovirus promoter for expression in insect cells
   2195..2899    +  CDS            mTFP1: mTFP1 is a basic (constitutively fluorescent) cyan fluorescent protein published in 2006, derived from Clavularia sp.. It has low acid sensitivity.
   2906..3067    +  CDS            PIN1 (fragment): PIN1_HUMAN - Experimental evidence at protein level: Swiss-Prot protein existence level 1. Peptidyl-prolyl cis/trans isomerase (PPIase) that binds to and isomerizes specific phosphorylated Ser/Thr-Pro (pSer/Thr-Pro) motifs (PubMed:21497122, PubMed:23623683, PubMed:29686383). By inducing conformational changes in a subset of phosphorylated proteins, acts as a molecular switch in multiple cellular processes (PubMed:21497122, PubMed:22033920, PubMed:23623683). Displays a preference for acidic residues located N-terminally to the proline bond to be isomerized. Regulates mitosis presumably by inter
   3356..3376    +  CDS            calmodulin (fragment): calcium-binding protein
   3479..4195    +  CDS            Venus: Venus is a basic (constitutively fluorescent) yellow fluorescent protein published in 2002, derived from Aequorea victoria. It is reported to be a rapidly-maturing weak dimer with moderate acid sensitivity.
   4268..4285    +  CDS            6xHis: 6xHis affinity tag
   4394..4449    +  polyA_signal   β-globin poly(A) signal: rabbit β-globin polyadenylation signal (Gil and Proudfoot, 1987)
   4537..4584    +  terminator     T7 terminator: transcription terminator for bacteriophage T7 RNA polymerase
   4597..5302    +  misc_recomb    baculovirus recombination region (ORF1629): contains part of ORF1629
   5311..5344    +  protein_bind   loxP: Cre-mediated recombination occurs in the 8-bp core sequence (GCATACAT). Cre recombinase
   5512..6099    -  rep_origin     ori: high-copy-number ColE1/pMB1/pBR322/pUC origin of replication
   6112..6972    -  CDS            AmpR: β-lactamase; bla; confers resistance to ampicillin, carbenicillin, and related antibiotics
   6973..7024    -  promoter       AmpR promoter (fragment): bla
