[The description below was written by a language model from this plasmid's Addgene catalogue record and pLannotate feature annotations shown in this document.]
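Description:
EKAR2G_design1_mTFP_wt_Venus_wt is a genetically encoded FRET biosensor for ERK kinase activity, carried in the Novagen pTriEx4 backbone, a multi-host vector that supports expression in mammalian cells, insect cells and E. coli. It is about 7 kb, replicates at high copy from a ColE1/pUC-type origin, and is selected with ampicillin through the bla gene.

The roughly 2.15 kb synthetic insert was cloned between PacI and XhoI sites. It encodes a single polypeptide with the cyan donor mTFP1 at the N terminus and the yellow acceptor Venus at the C terminus. The sensing module lies between them and includes a fragment of human PIN1, which recognises phosphorylated Ser/Thr-Pro motifs. In this type of sensor, ERK phosphorylates an embedded substrate sequence, which then binds the phospho-recognition domain and changes the geometry and FRET efficiency of the two fluorophores. The feature table does not annotate the substrate or linker. A very short "calmodulin" hit in this region is probably a spurious match. The "wt" labels in the name presumably mean that both fluorophores are unpermuted, though the record does not say so. The catalogue lists an N-terminal His-Myc tag, whereas the annotation shows only a 6xHis sequence downstream of Venus, and the record does not indicate whether that sequence is in frame.

Three stacked promoters sit upstream of the insert: a CMV enhancer/promoter with a chimeric intron for mammalian cells, a lac operator-controlled T7 promoter for bacteria, and the baculovirus p10 promoter for insect cells. Transcripts end at a rabbit β-globin poly(A) signal and a T7 terminator. Flanking lef2/ORF603 and ORF1629 regions allow recombination into baculovirus genomes, and a loxP site is also present. The depositor notes that part of the plasmid derives from an earlier published ERK sensor. The construct belongs to a toolkit for optimising FRET biosensors that image signalling in time and space.
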