Addgene plasmid #39813: EKAR2G_design1_mTFP_wt_Venus_wt
Depositing lab: Olivier Pertz. Depositing organization: University of Basel. Publication: A Versatile Toolkit to Produce Sensitive FRET Biosensors to Visualize Signaling in Time and Space. Fritz RD, Letzelter M, Reimann A, Martin K, Fusco L, Ritsma L, Ponsioen B, Fluri E, Schulte-Merker S, van Rheenen J, Pertz O. Sci Signal. 2013 Jul 23;6(285):rs12. doi: 10.1126/scisignal.2004135. PubMed 23882122.
Backbone
  Vector backbone: pTriEx4
  Backbone manufacturer: Novagen
  Backbone size w/o insert (bp): 4900
  Total vector size (bp): 7050
  Vector type: Mammalian Expression, Bacterial Expression, Insect Expression
Growth in bacteria
  Bacterial resistance: Ampicillin, 100 μg/mL
  Growth temperature: 37°C
  Growth strain: Top10
  Copy number: High Copy
Gene/Insert
  Gene/Insert name: Erk activity reporter
  Species: Synthetic
  Insert size (bp): 2153
  Promoter: CMV
  Tag / fusion protein: His-Myc (N terminal on insert)
  Cloning method: Restriction Enzyme; 5′ cloning site PacI (not destroyed); 3′ cloning site Xhol (not destroyed)
  Sequencing primers: 5′ ctggttattgtgctgtctc; 3′ tcagtggtatttgtga
Resource information
  A portion of this plasmid was derived from a plasmid made by: Karel Svoboda, Janelia Farm Research Campus, Howard Hughes Medical Institute, Ashburn
Terms and licenses: Academic/Nonprofit Terms; Industry Terms: Not Available to Industry
Depositor comments: A genetically encoded fluorescent sensor of ERK activity. 2008. PNAS 205(49)
How to cite: EKAR2G_design1_mTFP_wt_Venus_wt was a gift from Olivier Pertz (Addgene plasmid # 39813 ; http://n2t.net/addgene:39813 ; RRID:Addgene_39813)
