>Addgene plasmid #39813 | EKAR2G_design1_mTFP_wt_Venus_wt | addgene partial sequence | sequence record 54621 | pTriExUP 5'-GGTTATTGTGCTGTCTCATCA-3'
TTAATCCGGGACCTTTAATTCAACCCAACACAATATATTATAGTTAAATAAGAATTATTATCAAATCATT
TGTATATTAATTAAAATACTATACTGTAAATTACATTTTATTTACAATCAAAGGAGATATACCATGGCAC
ACCATCACCACCACCACGGGAGCGGGGAGCAGAAACTAATATCAGAGGAGGATCTTGGCTCAGGTTCAGG
ATCCGTGAGCAAGGGCGAGGAGACCACAATGGGCGTAATCAAGCCCGACATGAAGATCAAGCTGAAGATG
GAGGGCAACGTGAATGGCCACGCCTTCGTGATCGAGGGCGAGGGCGAGGGCAAGCCCTACGACGGCACCA
ACACCATCAACCTGGAGGTGAAGGAGGGAGCCCCCCTGCCCTTCTCCTACGACATTCTGACCACCGCGTT
CGCCTACGGCAACAGGGCCTTCACCAAGTACCCCGACGACATCCCCAACTACTTCAAGCAGTCCTTCCCC
GAGGGCTACTCTTGGGAGCGCACCATGACCTTCGAGGACAAGGGCATCGTGAAGGTGAAGTCCGACATCT
CCATGGAGGAGGACTCCTTCATCTACGAGATACACCTCAAGGGCGAGAACTTCCCCCCC
