>Addgene plasmid #39813 | EKAR2G_design1_mTFP_wt_Venus_wt | addgene partial sequence | sequence record 54721 | pTriExDOWN
CCACCTTCTGATAGGCAGCCTGCACCTGAGGTTAATCACTTAGTGATGGTGATGGTGATGGTGGTGCTCG
AGTCATTAGATATCTCATTCGTCAAGTTCAAGTTCTTCAAGTTTTTTTTGAAGGATATCGGTACCCTTGT
ACAGCTCGTCCATGCCGAGAGTGATCCCGGCGGCGGTCACGAACTCCAGCAGGACCATGTGATCGCGCTT
CTCGTTGGGGTCTTTGCTCAGGGCGGACTGGTAGCTCAGGTAGTGGTTGTCGGGCAGCAGCACGGGGCCG
TCGCCGATGGGGGTGTTCTGCTGGTAGTGGTCGGCGAGCTGCACGCCGCCGTCCTCGATGTTGTGGCGGA
TCTTGAAGTTGGCCTTGATGCCGTTCTTCTGCTTGTCGGCGGTGATATAGACGTTGTGGCTGTTGTAGTT
GTACTCCAGCTTGTGCCCCAGGATGTTGCCGTCCTCCTTGAAGTCGATGCCCTTCAGCTCGATGCGGTTC
ACCAGGGTGTCGCCCTCGAACTTCACCTCGGCGCGGGTCTTGTAGTTGCCGTCGTCCTTGAAGAAGATGG
TGCGCTCCTGGACGTAGCCTTCGGGCATGGCGGACTTGAAGAAGTCGTGCTGCTTCATGTGGTCGGGGTA
GCGGGCGAAGCACTGCAGGCCGTAGCCCAGGGTGGTCACGAGGGTGGGCCAGGGCACGGGCAGCTTGCCG
GTGGTGCAGATCAGCTTCAGGGTCAGCTTGCCGTAGGTGGCATCGCCCTCGCCCTCGCCGGACACGCTGA
ACTTGTGGCCGTTTACGTCGCCGTCCAGCTCGACCAGGATGGGCACCACCCCGGTGAACAGCTCCTCGCC
CTTGCTCACCATCGCGGCCGCGATGTCCCGCGCCCGCGGGAATTGGAATGAAAGCTTTGCCTTTCCTACT
G
